Addgene plasmid #72929: pETpRha-alpha-SkTm
Purpose: Allows expression of rabbit alpha-skeletal tropomyosin from a rhamnose inducible promoter
Depositing lab: Dan Mulvihill. Depositing organization: London and South East University Group (LASE). Publication: An enhanced recombinant amino-terminal acetylation system and novel in vivo high-throughput screen for molecules affecting alpha-synuclein oligomerisation. Eastwood T, Baker K, Brooker H, Frank S, Mulvihill DP. FEBS Lett. 2017 Feb 18. doi: 10.1002/1873-3468.12597. PubMed 28214355.
Backbone
  Vector backbone: pET3a
  Backbone manufacturer: Novagen
  Backbone size w/o insert (bp): 4674
  Total vector size (bp): 5529
  Modifications to backbone: T7 promoter replaced with Rhamnose inducible promoter
  Vector type: Bacterial Expression
Growth in bacteria
  Bacterial resistance: Ampicillin, 100 μg/mL
  Growth temperature: 37°C
  Growth strain: DH5alpha
  Copy number: High Copy
Gene/Insert
  Gene/Insert name: alpha skeletal Tropomyosin (alt name: Tpm1.1)
  Species: O. cuniculus (rabbit)
  Insert size (bp): 855
  GenBank ID: NM_001105688.1 100125989
  Promoter: rhaB
  Cloning method: Restriction Enzyme; 5′ cloning site Nde1 (not destroyed); 3′ cloning site BamH1 (not destroyed)
  Sequencing primers: 5′ pBRrevBam_primer; 3′ T7 Terminator Primer
Terms and licenses: Academic/Nonprofit Terms; Industry Terms: Not Available to Industry
How to cite: pETpRha-alpha-SkTm was a gift from Dan Mulvihill (Addgene plasmid # 72929 ; http://n2t.net/addgene:72929 ; RRID:Addgene_72929)
