[The description below was written by a language model from this plasmid's Addgene catalogue record and pLannotate feature annotations shown in this document.]
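Description:
pETpRha-alpha-SkTm is a bacterial expression plasmid of about 5.5 kb built on the Novagen pET3a backbone, in which the usual T7 promoter has been replaced by the L-rhamnose-inducible rhaB promoter from the E. coli rhaBAD operon. It replicates from a ColE1/pMB1-type origin and retains the pBR322-derived rop gene and bom region; the catalogue lists it as high copy. Selection is by ampicillin through the β-lactamase gene and its native promoter. The two tetracycline-resistance fragments flanking the expression cassette are remnants of the pBR322 tet gene that is interrupted in pET vectors, so they are not expected to give functional tetracycline resistance.

The insert is the 855 bp coding sequence for rabbit alpha-skeletal tropomyosin (Tpm1.1), cloned between NdeI and BamHI sites that are both preserved. The automated annotation labels this reading frame by its closest database match, mouse Tpm1, reflecting the high conservation of this actin-binding protein rather than a different origin. Translation is driven by the efficient ribosome binding site from phage T7 gene 10, and the T7 terminator remains downstream of the insert. A short annotated fragment of a gene 10-derived tag lies between the insert and the terminator; it appears to be residual vector sequence, and the record describes no fusion tag.

Because transcription depends on the rhaB promoter rather than T7 RNA polymerase, expression can be induced with rhamnose and repressed by glucose in hosts that supply RhaR and RhaS, neither of which is annotated on the plasmid. The stated purpose is rhamnose-controlled production of recombinant tropomyosin. The associated publication concerns a recombinant amino-terminal acetylation system, although the record does not detail this plasmid's role in it.
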