Features (pLannotate 1.2.2; 14 found; start..end, strand, type, name):
     10..38      +  promoter       tet promoter: E. coli promoter for tetracycline efflux protein gene
     86..378     +  CDS            TcR (fragment): tetracycline efflux protein; tet; confers resistance to tetracycline
    404..451     -  terminator     T7 terminator: transcription terminator for bacteriophage T7 RNA polymerase
    459..508     -  CDS            SET1 (fragment): solubility-enhancement tag derived from T7 phage gene 10B
    519..1370    -  CDS            Tpm1: TPM1_MOUSE - Also known as Tpm-1, Tpma. Experimental evidence at protein level: Swiss-Prot protein existence level 1. Binds to actin filaments in muscle and non-muscle cells. Plays a central role, in association with the troponin complex, in the calcium dependent regulation of vertebrate striated muscle contraction. Smooth muscle contraction is regulated by interaction with caldesmon. In non-muscle cells is implicated in stabilizing cytoskeleton actin filaments. From Mus musculus (Mouse).
   1378..1400    -  RBS            RBS: efficient ribosome binding site from bacteriophage T7 gene 10 (Olins and Rangwala, 1989)
   1418..1534    -  promoter       rhaB promoter: promoter of the E. coli rhaBAD operon, conferring tight induction with L-rhamnose and repression with D-glucose in the presence of RhaR and RhaS (Giacalone et al., 2006)
   1542..2442    +  CDS            TcR (fragment): tetracycline efflux protein; tet; confers resistance to tetracycline
   2684..3064    -  CDS            YPB1_ECOLX: Protein predicted: Swiss-Prot protein existence level 4. From Escherichia coli.
   3081..3272    +  CDS            rop: Rop protein, which maintains plasmids at low copy number; rop
   3374..3516    +  misc_feature   bom: basis of mobility region from pBR322
   3702..4290    -  rep_origin     ori: high-copy-number ColE1/pMB1/pBR322/pUC origin of replication
   4461..5321    -  CDS            AmpR: β-lactamase; bla; confers resistance to ampicillin, carbenicillin, and related antibiotics
   5322..5426    -  promoter       AmpR promoter: bla
>Addgene plasmid #72929 | pETpRha-alpha-SkTm | depositor full sequence | sequence record 137518 | pETpRha-alpha-SkTm sequence 5529 bps
TTCTCATGTTTGACAGCTTATCATCGATAAGCTTTAATGCGGTAGTTTATCACAGTTAAATTGCTAACGC
AGTCAGGCACCGTGTATGAAATCTAACAATGCGCTCATCGTCATCCTCGGCACCGTCACCCTGGATGCTG
TAGGCATAGGCTTGGTTATGCCGGTACTGCCGGGCCTCTTGCGGGATATCGTCCATTCCGACAGCATCGC
CAGTCACTATGGCGTGCTGCTAGCGCTATATGCGTTGATGCAATTTCTATGCGCACCCGTTCTCGGAGCA
CTGTCCGACCGCTTTGGCCGCCGCCCAGTCCTGCTCGCTTCGCTACTTGGAGCCACTATCGACTACGCGA
TCATGGCGACCACACCCGTCCTGTGGATATCCGGATATAGTTCCTCCTTTCAGCAAAAAACCCCTCAAGA
CCCGTTTAGAGGCCCCAAGGGGTTATGCTAGTTATTGCTCAGCGGTGGCAGCAGCCAACTCAGCTTCCTT
TCGGGCTTTGTTAGCAGCCGGATCCTTATATGGAAGTCATATCGTTGAGAGCGTGGTCCAGCTCCTCGCT
GATGGCCTTGTACTTCAGTTTCTGAGCATACAGCTCGTCTTCTAAGTCATCAATGCTTTTCTCCAATTTG
GTTACTGATCTCTCTGCAAACTCAGCCCGGGTCTCAGCCTCCTTCAGCTTGTCAGAGAGAACCTTGATCT
CCTCTTCATACTTGTCTTCTTTCTGAGAGTACTTCTCAGCCTGAGCCTCCAGTGACTTCAAGTTGTTCGT
CACCGTTTTCAACTCTTCTTCAAGCTCGGCACATTTGCCTTCCGAGAGCTCAGCCCTCTCCTCCGCACGC
TCCAGATCGCTCTCGATGATGACCAGCTTACGGGCCACCTCTTCATACTTTCGGTCAGCATCTTCAGCAA
TGTGCTTGGCCTCTTTCAGCTGGATCTCCTGAATCTCCATCTTTTCTTCATCTTTTTGGGCTCGGCTTTC
AATGACTTTCATGCCTCTCTCACTCTCATCTGCAGCCTTCTCAGCCTCCTCCAGCTTCTGTAGAGCTGTG
GCCAGACGCTCCTGAGCGCGATCCAACTCCTCCTCAACCAGCTGGATGCGTCTGTTCAGAGATGCTACGT
CAGCTTCAGCATCTGTGGCCTTTTTCTCCGCCAGCTCCAGTTTCTCCTGGGCATCTTTGAGAGCCTCGGA
GTATTTGTCCAGTTCATCTTCAGTGCCCTTGAGTTTCTTTTGCAGTGACACCAGCTCATCTTCCAGCTGC
TTGCTCCGGTCTTCCGCAGCCTTCTTGTCAGCCTCCGCCTGCTCTGCTCGATCCAAGGCGTTCTCTTTGT
CGAGCTTCAGCATCTGCATCTTCTTCTTGATGGCGTCCATATGTATATCTCCTTCTTAAAGTTAAACAAA
ATTATTTCTAGATTCATTACGACCAGTCTAAAAAGCGCCTGAATTCGCGACCTTCTCGTTACTGACAGGA
AAATGGGCCATTGGCAACCAGGGAAAGATGAACGTGATGATGTTCACAATTTGCTGAATTGTGGAGATCT
CGATCCTCTACGCCGGACGCATCGTGGCCGGCATCACCGGCGCCACAGGTGCGGTTGCTGGCGCCTATAT
CGCCGACATCACCGATGGGGAAGATCGGGCTCGCCACTTCGGGCTCATGAGCGCTTGTTTCGGCGTGGGT
ATGGTGGCAGGCCCCGTGGCCGGGGGACTGTTGGGCGCCATCTCCTTGCATGCACCATTCCTTGCGGCGG
CGGTGCTCAACGGCCTCAACCTACTACTGGGCTGCTTCCTAATGCAGGAGTCGCATAAGGGAGAGCGTCG
ACCGATGCCCTTGAGAGCCTTCAACCCAGTCAGCTCCTTCCGGTGGGCGCGGGGCATGACTATCGTCGCC
GCACTTATGACTGTCTTCTTTATCATGCAACTCGTAGGACAGGTGCCGGCAGCGCTCTGGGTCATTTTCG
GCGAGGACCGCTTTCGCTGGAGCGCGACGATGATCGGCCTGTCGCTTGCGGTATTCGGAATCTTGCACGC
CCTCGCTCAAGCCTTCGTCACTGGTCCCGCCACCAAACGTTTCGGCGAGAAGCAGGCCATTATCGCCGGC
ATGGCGGCCGACGCGCTGGGCTACGTCTTGCTGGCGTTCGCGACGCGAGGCTGGATGGCCTTCCCCATTA
TGATTCTTCTCGCTTCCGGCGGCATCGGGATGCCCGCGTTGCAGGCCATGCTGTCCAGGCAGGTAGATGA
CGACCATCAGGGACAGCTTCAAGGATCGCTCGCGGCTCTTACCAGCCTAACTTCGATCACTGGACCGCTG
ATCGTCACGGCGATTTATGCCGCCTCGGCGAGCACATGGAACGGGTTGGCATGGATTGTAGGCGCCGCCC
TATACCTTGTCTGCCTCCCCGCGTTGCGTCGCGGTGCATGGAGCCGGGCCACCTCGACCTGAATGGAAGC
CGGCGGCACCTCGCTAACGGATTCACCACTCCAAGAATTGGAGCCAATCAATTCTTGCGGAGAACTGTGA
ATGCGCAAACCAACCCTTGGCAGAACATATCCATCGCGTCCGCCATCTCCAGCAGCCGCACGCGGCGCAT
CTCGGGCAGCGTTGGGTCCTGGCCACGGGTGCGCATGATCGTGCTCCTGTCGTTGAGGACCCGGCTAGGC
TGGCGGGGTTGCCTTACTGGTTAGCAGAATGAATCACCGATACGCGAGCGAACGTGAAGCGACTGCTGCT
GCAAAACGTCTGCGACCTGAGCAACAACATGAATGGTCTTCGGTTTCCGTGTTTCGTAAAGTCTGGAAAC
GCGGAAGTCAGCGCCCTGCACCATTATGTTCCGGATCTGCATCGCAGGATGCTGCTGGCTACCCTGTGGA
ACACCTACATCTGTATTAACGAAGCGCTGGCATTGACCCTGAGTGATTTTTCTCTGGTCCCGCCGCATCC
ATACCGCCAGTTGTTTACCCTCACAACGTTCCAGTAACCGGGCATGTTCATCATCAGTAACCCGTATCGT
GAGCATCCTCTCTCGTTTCATCGGTATCATTACCCCCATGAACAGAAATCCCCCTTACACGGAGGCATCA
GTGACCAAACAGGAAAAAACCGCCCTTAACATGGCCCGCTTTATCAGAAGCCAGACATTAACGCTTCTGG
AGAAACTCAACGAGCTGGACGCGGATGAACAGGCAGACATCTGTGAATCGCTTCACGACCACGCTGATGA
GCTTTACCGCAGCTGCCTCGCGCGTTTCGGTGATGACGGTGAAAACCTCTGACACATGCAGCTCCCGGAG
ACGGTCACAGCTTGTCTGTAAGCGGATGCCGGGAGCAGACAAGCCCGTCAGGGCGCGTCAGCGGGTGTTG
GCGGGTGTCGGGGCGCAGCCATGACCCAGTCACGTAGCGATAGCGGAGTGTATACTGGCTTAACTATGCG
GCATCAGAGCAGATTGTACTGAGAGTGCACCATATATGCGGTGTGAAATACCGCACAGATGCGTAAGGAG
AAAATACCGCATCAGGCGCTCTTCCGCTTCCTCGCTCACTGACTCGCTGCGCTCGGTCGTTCGGCTGCGG
CGAGCGGTATCAGCTCACTCAAAGGCGGTAATACGGTTATCCACAGAATCAGGGGATAACGCAGGAAAGA
ACATGTGAGCAAAAGGCCAGCAAAAGGCCAGGAACCGTAAAAAGGCCGCGTTGCTGGCGTTTTTCCATAG
GCTCCGCCCCCCTGACGAGCATCACAAAAATCGACGCTCAAGTCAGAGGTGGCGAAACCCGACAGGACTA
TAAAGATACCAGGCGTTTCCCCCTGGAAGCTCCCTCGTGCGCTCTCCTGTTCCGACCCTGCCGCTTACCG
GATACCTGTCCGCCTTTCTCCCTTCGGGAAGCGTGGCGCTTTCTCATAGCTCACGCTGTAGGTATCTCAG
TTCGGTGTAGGTCGTTCGCTCCAAGCTGGGCTGTGTGCACGAACCCCCCGTTCAGCCCGACCGCTGCGCC
TTATCCGGTAACTATCGTCTTGAGTCCAACCCGGTAAGACACGACTTATCGCCACTGGCAGCAGCCACTG
GTAACAGGATTAGCAGAGCGAGGTATGTAGGCGGTGCTACAGAGTTCTTGAAGTGGTGGCCTAACTACGG
CTACACTAGAAGGACAGTATTTGGTATCTGCGCTCTGCTGAAGCCAGTTACCTTCGGAAAAAGAGTTGGT
AGCTCTTGATCCGGCAAACAAACCACCGCTGGTAGCGGTGGTTTTTTTGTTTGCAAGCAGCAGATTACGC
GCAGAAAAAAAGGATCTCAAGAAGATCCTTTGATCTTTTCTACGGGGTCTGACGCTCAGTGGAACGAAAA
CTCACGTTAAGGGATTTTGGTCATGAGATTATCAAAAAGGATCTTCACCTAGATCCTTTTAAATTAAAAA
TGAAGTTTTAAATCAATCTAAAGTATATATGAGTAAACTTGGTCTGACAGTTACCAATGCTTAATCAGTG
AGGCACCTATCTCAGCGATCTGTCTATTTCGTTCATCCATAGTTGCCTGACTCCCCGTCGTGTAGATAAC
TACGATACGGGAGGGCTTACCATCTGGCCCCAGTGCTGCAATGATACCGCGAGACCCACGCTCACCGGCT
CCAGATTTATCAGCAATAAACCAGCCAGCCGGAAGGGCCGAGCGCAGAAGTGGTCCTGCAACTTTATCCG
CCTCCATCCAGTCTATTAATTGTTGCCGGGAAGCTAGAGTAAGTAGTTCGCCAGTTAATAGTTTGCGCAA
CGTTGTTGCCATTGCTGCAGGCATCGTGGTGTCACGCTCGTCGTTTGGTATGGCTTCATTCAGCTCCGGT
TCCCAACGATCAAGGCGAGTTACATGATCCCCCATGTTGTGCAAAAAAGCGGTTAGCTCCTTCGGTCCTC
CGATCGTTGTCAGAAGTAAGTTGGCCGCAGTGTTATCACTCATGGTTATGGCAGCACTGCATAATTCTCT
TACTGTCATGCCATCCGTAAGATGCTTTTCTGTGACTGGTGAGTACTCAACCAAGTCATTCTGAGAATAG
TGTATGCGGCGACCGAGTTGCTCTTGCCCGGCGTCAACACGGGATAATACCGCGCCACATAGCAGAACTT
TAAAAGTGCTCATCATTGGAAAACGTTCTTCGGGGCGAAAACTCTCAAGGATCTTACCGCTGTTGAGATC
CAGTTCGATGTAACCCACTCGTGCACCCAACTGATCTTCAGCATCTTTTACTTTCACCAGCGTTTCTGGG
TGAGCAAAAACAGGAAGGCAAAATGCCGCAAAAAAGGGAATAAGGGCGACACGGAAATGTTGAATACTCA
TACTCTTCCTTTTTCAATATTATTGAAGCATTTATCAGGGTTATTGTCTCATGAGCGGATACATATTTGA
ATGTATTTAGAAAAATAAACAAATAGGGGTTCCGCGCACATTTCCCCGAAAAGTGCCACCTGACGTCTAA
GAAACCATTATTATCATGACATTAACCTATAAAAATAGGCGTATCACGAGGCCCTTTCGTCTTCAAGAA
