>Addgene plasmid #72929 | pETpRha-alpha-SkTm | addgene partial sequence | sequence record 137513 | T7term 5'-GCTAGTTATTGCTCAGCGG-3'
TTCGGGCTTTGTTAGCAGCCGGATCCTTATATGGAAGTCATATCGTTGAGAGCGTGGTCCAGCTCCTCGC
TGATGGCCTTGTACTTCAGTTTCTGAGCATACAGCTCGTCTTCTAAGTCATCAATGCTTTTCTCCAATTT
GGTTACTGATCTCTCTGCAAACTCAGCCCGGGTCTCAGCCTCCTTCAGCTTGTCAGAGAGAACCTTGATC
TCCTCTTCATACTTGTCTTCTTTCTGAGAGTACTTCTCAGCCTGAGCCTCCAGTGACTTCAAGTTGTTCG
TCACCGTTTTCAACTCTTCTTCAAGCTCGGCACATTTGCCTTCCGAGAGCTCAGCCCTCTCCTCCGCACG
CTCCAGATCGCTCTCGATGATGACCAGCTTACGGGCCACCTCTTCATACTTTCGGTCAGCATCTTCAGCA
ATGTGCTTGGCCTCTTTCAGCTGGATCTCCTGAATCTCCATCTTTTCTTCATCTTTTTGGGCTCGGCTTT
CAATGACTTTCATGCCTCTCTCACTCTCATCTGCAGCCTTCTCAGCCTCCTCCAGCTTCTGTAGAGCTGT
GGCCAGACGCTCCTGAGCGCGATCCAACTCCTCCTCAACCAGCTGGATGCGTCTGTTCAGAGATGCTACG
TCAGCTTCAGCATCTGTGGCCTTTTTCTCCGCCAGCTCCAGTTTCTCCTGGGCATCTTTGAGAGCCTCGG
AGTATTTGTCCAGTTCATCTTCAGTGCCCTTGAGTTTCTTTTGCAGTGACACCAGCTCATCTTCCAGCTG
CTTGCTCCGGTCTTCCGCAGCCTTCTTGTCAGCCTCCGCCTGCTCTGCTCGATCCAAG
