>Addgene plasmid #72929 | pETpRha-alpha-SkTm | addgene partial sequence | sequence record 137515 | pBRrevBam 5'-GGTGATGTCGGCGATATAGG-3'
GCCGGCCACGATGCGTCCGGCGTAGAGGATCGAGATCTCCACAATTCAGCAAATTGTGAACATCATCACG
TTCATCTTTCCCTGGTTGCCAATGGCCCATTTTCCTGTCAGTAACGAGAAGGTCGCGAATTCAGGCGCTT
TTTAGACTGGTCGTAATGAATCTAGAAATAATTTTGTTTAACTTTAAGAAGGAGATATACATATGGACGC
CATCAAGAAGAAGATGCAGATGCTGAAGCTCGACAAAGAGAACGCCTTGGATCGAGCAGAGCAGGCGGAG
GCTGACAAGAAGGCTGCGGAAGACCGGAGCAAGCAGCTGGAAGATGAGCTGGTGTCACTGCAAAAGAAAC
TCAAGGGCACTGAAGATGAACTGGACAAATACTCCGAGGCTCTCAAAGATGCCCAGGAGAAACTGGAGCT
GGCGGAGAAAAAGGCCACAGATGCTGAAGCTGACGTAGCATCTCTGAACAGACGCATCCAGCTGGTTGAG
GAGGAGTTGGATCGCGCTCAGGAGCGTCTGGCCACAGCTCTACAGAAGCTGGAGGAGGCTGAGAAGGCTG
CAGATGAGAGTGAGAGAGGCATGAAAGTCATTGAAAGCCGAGCCCAAAAAGATGAAGAAAAGATGGAGAT
TCAGGAGATCCAGCTGAAAGAGGCCAAGCACATTGCTGAAGATGCTGACCGAAAGTATGAAGAGGTGGCC
CGTAAGCTGGTCATCATCGAGAGCGATCTGGAGCGTGCGGAGGAGAGGGCTGAGCTCTCGGAAGGCAAAT
GTGCCGAGCTTGAAGAAGAGTTGAAAACGGTGACGAACAACTTGAAGTCACTGGAGGCTCAGG
